Addgene plasmid #114031: pcDNA5-hygro-eGFP-HEC1-8A/S15D
Purpose: Inducible expression of eGFP-tagged HEC1-8A/S15D in FLPin Trex cell lines
Depositing lab: Geert Kops. Depositing organization: Hubrecht Institute. Publication: Kinetochore-microtubule attachment is sufficient to satisfy the human spindle assembly checkpoint. Etemad B, Kuijt TE, Kops GJ. Nat Commun. 2015 Dec 1;6:8987. doi: 10.1038/ncomms9987. PubMed 26621779.
Backbone
  Vector backbone: pcDNA5/FRT/TO - hygromycin
  Vector type: Mammalian Expression
  Selectable markers: Puromycin
Growth in bacteria
  Bacterial resistance: Ampicillin, 100 μg/mL
  Growth temperature: 37°C
  Growth strain: DH5alpha
  Copy number: High Copy
Gene/Insert
  Gene/Insert name: eGFP-HEC1-8A/S15D (NDC80)
  Species: H. sapiens (human)
  Mutation: Hec1 - 8A/S15D
  Entrez Gene: NDC80 (a.k.a. HEC, HEC1, HsHec1, KNTC2, TID3, hsNDC80)
  Cloning method: Restriction Enzyme; 5′ cloning site Unknown (unknown if destroyed); 3′ cloning site Unknown (unknown if destroyed)
Terms and licenses: Academic/Nonprofit Terms; Industry Terms: Not Available to Industry
How to cite: pcDNA5-hygro-eGFP-HEC1-8A/S15D was a gift from Geert Kops (Addgene plasmid # 114031 ; http://n2t.net/addgene:114031 ; RRID:Addgene_114031)
