[The description below was written by a language model from this plasmid's Addgene catalogue record and pLannotate feature annotations shown in this document.]
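Description:
pcDNA5-hygro-eGFP-HEC1-8A/S15D is a mammalian expression plasmid of about 7.8 kb built on the pcDNA5/FRT/TO backbone, designed for site-specific integration and tetracycline/doxycycline-inducible expression in Flp-In T-REx cell lines. In bacteria it is maintained as a high-copy plasmid through a ColE1/pUC-type origin and selected with ampicillin via the β-lactamase gene. A fragment of the f1 origin and remnants of lac regulatory sequences are also annotated as backbone carry-over.

The expression cassette uses the CMV immediate early enhancer and promoter followed by short tet operator-containing segments (annotated as fragments of tet-responsive promoters). In cells expressing the Tet repressor, transcription is therefore held off until inducer is added. Downstream lies an EGFP coding sequence placed directly ahead of human NDC80 (HEC1), consistent with an N-terminally EGFP-tagged fusion, terminated by the bovine growth hormone polyadenylation signal. The insert is recorded as the 8A/S15D mutant. The record does not spell out which residues are changed, but the name suggests eight alanine substitutions plus an aspartate at serine 15.

An FRT site sits immediately upstream of a hygromycin resistance gene with an SV40 poly(A) signal and no annotated promoter directly in front of it. In the Flp-In system, FLP-mediated recombination into the genomic FRT locus is what allows this marker to be expressed, so hygromycin resistance selects for correct integrants. The catalogue lists puromycin as the selectable marker, but the plasmid name, the backbone and the sequence annotation all indicate hygromycin. The associated study concerns kinetochore-microtubule attachment and the human spindle assembly checkpoint.
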