Features (pLannotate 1.2.2; 23 found; start..end, strand, type, name):
    187..566     +  enhancer       CMV enhancer: human cytomegalovirus immediate early enhancer
    567..770     +  promoter       CMV promoter: human cytomegalovirus (CMV) immediate early promoter
    772..791     +  promoter       PLtetO-1 promoter (fragment): modified phage lambda PL promoter with tet operator sites (Lutz and Bujard, 1997)
    793..812     +  promoter       PLtetO-1 promoter (fragment): modified phage lambda PL promoter with tet operator sites (Lutz and Bujard, 1997)
    820..853     +  promoter       TRE3GV promoter (fragment): 3rd-generation Tet-responsive promoter that can be activated by binding of Tet-On® 3G, optimized for retroviral and lentiviral vectors
   1032..1748    +  CDS            EGFP: EGFP is a basic (constitutively fluorescent) green fluorescent protein published in 1996, derived from Aequorea victoria. It is reported to be a rapidly-maturing weak dimer with moderate acid sensitivity.
   1764..3689    +  CDS            NDC80: NDC80_HUMAN - Also known as HEC, HEC1, KNTC2. Experimental evidence at protein level: Swiss-Prot protein existence level 1. Acts as a component of the essential kinetochore-associated NDC80 complex, which is required for chromosome segregation and spindle checkpoint activity (PubMed:9315664, PubMed:12351790, PubMed:14654001, PubMed:14699129, PubMed:15062103, PubMed:15235793, PubMed:15239953, PubMed:15548592, PubMed:16732327). Required for kinetochore integrity and the organization of stable microtubule binding sites in the outer plate of the kinetochore (PubMed:15548592). The NDC80 complex syn
   3694..3713    +  misc_feature   MCS (fragment): multiple cloning site
   3738..3962    +  polyA_signal   bGH poly(A) signal: bovine growth hormone polyadenylation signal
   3966..3987    +  promoter       SV40 promoter (fragment): SV40 enhancer and early promoter
   4008..4241    +  rep_origin     f1 ori (fragment) (sequence partly withheld): f1 bacteriophage origin of replication; arrow indicates direction of (+) strand synthesis
   4246..4293    +  protein_bind   FRT: FLP-mediated recombination occurs in the 8-bp core sequence TCTAGAAA (Turan and Bode, 2011). FLP recombinase from the Saccharomyces cerevisiae 2μ plasmid
   4301..5323    +  CDS            HygR: aminoglycoside phosphotransferase from E. coli; aph(4)-Ia; confers resistance to hygromycin
   5333..5458    +  CDS            ble (fragment): BLE_KLEPN - Experimental evidence at protein level: Swiss-Prot protein existence level 1. Binding protein with a strong affinity to the bleomycin family of antibiotics. Binds to CL990; an antimitotic-antibiotic compound. From Klebsiella pneumoniae.
   5453..5574    +  polyA_signal   SV40 poly(A) signal: SV40 polyadenylation signal
   5647..5663    -  protein_bind   lac operator: The lac repressor binds to the lac operator to inhibit transcription in E. coli. This inhibition can be relieved by adding lactose or isopropyl-β-D-thiogalactopyranoside (IPTG). lac repressor encoded by lacI
   5671..5701    -  promoter       lac promoter: promoter for the E. coli lac operon
   5716..5737    -  protein_bind   CAP binding site: CAP binding activates transcription in the presence of cAMP. E. coli catabolite activator protein
   5750..5842    -  CDS            lacI (fragment): lac repressor; lacI; The lac repressor binds to the lac operator to inhibit transcription in E. coli. This inhibition can be relieved by adding lactose or isopropyl-β-D-thiogalactopyranoside (IPTG).
   6025..6613    -  rep_origin     ori: high-copy-number ColE1/pMB1/pBR322/pUC origin of replication
   6784..7644    -  CDS            AmpR: β-lactamase; bla; confers resistance to ampicillin, carbenicillin, and related antibiotics
   7645..7749    -  promoter       AmpR promoter: bla
   7808..32      -  misc_feature   bom (fragment) (across the origin): basis of mobility region from pBR322
>Addgene plasmid #114031 | pcDNA5-hygro-eGFP-HEC1-8A/S15D | addgene full sequence | sequence record 220971 | Addgene NGS Result
TCTGCTCTGATGCCGCATAGTTAAGCCAGTATCTGCTCCCTGCTTGTGTGTTGGAGGTCGCTGAGTAGTG
CGCGAGCAAAATTTAAGCTACAACAAGGCAAGGCTTGACCGACAATTGCATGAAGAATCTGCTTAGGGTT
AGGCGTTTTGCGCTGCTTCGCGATGTACGGGCCAGATATACGCGTTGACATTGATTATTGACTAGTTATT
AATAGTAATCAATTACGGGGTCATTAGTTCATAGCCCATATATGGAGTTCCGCGTTACATAACTTACGGT
AAATGGCCCGCCTGGCTGACCGCCCAACGACCCCCGCCCATTGACGTCAATAATGACGTATGTTCCCATA
GTAACGCCAATAGGGACTTTCCATTGACGTCAATGGGTGGAGTATTTACGGTAAACTGCCCACTTGGCAG
TACATCAAGTGTATCATATGCCAAGTACGCCCCCTATTGACGTCAATGACGGTAAATGGCCCGCCTGGCA
TTATGCCCAGTACATGACCTTATGGGACTTTCCTACTTGGCAGTACATCTACGTATTAGTCATCGCTATT
ACCATGGTGATGCGGTTTTGGCAGTACATCAATGGGCGTGGATAGCGGTTTGACTCACGGGGATTTCCAA
GTCTCCACCCCATTGACGTCAATGGGAGTTTGTTTTGGCACCAAAATCAACGGGACTTTCCAAAATGTCG
TAACAACTCCGCCCCATTGACGCAAATGGGCGGTAGGCGTGTACGGTGGGAGGTCTATATAAGCAGAGCT
CTCCCTATCAGTGATAGAGATCTCCCTATCAGTGATAGAGATCGTCGACGAGCTCGTTTAGTGAACCGTC
AGATCGCCTGGAGACGCCATCCACGCTGTTTTGACCTCCATAGAAGACACCGGGACCGATCCAGCCTCCG
GACTCTAGCGTTTAAACTTAAGCTTGGTACCGAGCTCGGATCCACTAGTCCAGTGTGGTGGAATTCTGCA
GATATCCAGCACAGTGGCGGCCGCTCGAGTCTAGCGCTACCGGTCGCCACCATGGTGAGCAAGGGCGAGG
AGCTGTTCACCGGGGTGGTGCCCATCCTGGTCGAGCTGGACGGCGACGTAAACGGCCACAAGTTCAGCGT
GTCCGGCGAGGGCGAGGGCGATGCCACCTACGGCAAGCTGACCCTGAAGTTCATCTGCACCACCGGCAAG
CTGCCCGTGCCCTGGCCCACCCTCGTGACCACCCTGACCTACGGCGTGCAGTGCTTCAGCCGCTACCCCG
ACCACATGAAGCAGCACGACTTCTTCAAGTCCGCCATGCCCGAAGGCTACGTCCAGGAGCGCACCATCTT
CTTCAAGGACGACGGCAACTACAAGACCCGCGCCGAGGTGAAGTTCGAGGGCGACACCCTGGTGAACCGC
ATCGAGCTGAAGGGCATCGACTTCAAGGAGGACGGCAACATCCTGGGGCACAAGCTGGAGTACAACTACA
ACAGCCACAACGTCTATATCATGGCCGACAAGCAGAAGAACGGCATCAAGGTGAACTTCAAGATCCGCCA
CAACATCGAGGACGGCAGCGTGCAGCTCGCCGACCACTACCAGCAGAACACCCCCATCGGCGACGGCCCC
GTGCTGCTGCCCGACAACCACTACCTGAGCACCCAGTCCGCCCTGAGCAAAGACCCCAACGAGAAGCGCG
ATCACATGGTCCTGCTGGAGTTCGTGACCGCCGCCGGGATCACTCTCGGCATGGACGAGCTGTACAAGTC
CGGACTCAGATCCATGAAGCGCGCTGCAGTTTCCGCCGGTGGTGCTGGCCGCCTCGATATGCAGGAGTTA
AGATCCCAGGATGTAAATAAACAAGGCCTCTATACCCCTCAAACCAAAGAGAAACCAACCTTTGGAAAGT
TGGCTATAAACAAACCGGCATCTGAAAGAAAAGTCGCGCTATTTGGCAAAAGAACTGCTGGACATGGATC
CCGGAATGCTCAACTTGGTATATTTTCCAGTTCTGAGAAAATCAAGGACCCGAGACCACTTAACGACAAA
GCATTCATTCAGCAGTGTATTCGACAACTCTGTGAGTTTCTTACAGAAAATGGTTATGCACATAATGTGT
CCATGAAATCTCTACAAGCTCCCTCTGTTAAAGACTTCCTGAAGATCTTCACATTTCTTTATGGCTTCCT
GTGCCCCTCATACGAACTTCCTGACACAAAGTTTGAAGAAGAGGTTCCAAGAATCTTTAAAGACCTTGGG
TATCCTTTTGCACTATCCAAAAGCTCCATGTACACAGTGGGGGCTCCTCATACATGGCCTCACATTGTGG
CAGCCTTAGTTTGGCTAATAGACTGCATCAAGATACATACTGCCATGAAAGAAAGCTCACCTTTATTTGA
TGATGGGCAGCCTTGGGGAGAAGAAACTGAAGATGGAATTATGCATAATAAGTTGTTTTTGGACTACACC
ATAAAATGCTATGAGAGTTTTATGAGTGGTGCCGACAGCTTTGATGAGATGAATGCAGAGCTGCAGTCAA
AACTGAAGGATTTATTTAATGTGGATGCTTTTAAGCTGGAATCATTAGAAGCAAAAAACAGAGCATTGAA
TGAACAGATTGCAAGATTGGAACAAGAAAGAGAAAAAGAACCGAATCGTCTAGAGTCGTTGAGAAAACTG
AAGGCTTCCTTACAAGGAGATGTTCAAAAGTATCAGGCATACATGAGCAATTTGGAGTCTCATTCAGCCA
TTCTTGACCAGAAATTAAATGGTCTCAATGAGGAAATTGCTAGAGTAGAACTAGAATGTGAAACAATAAA
ACAGGAGAACACTCGACTACAGAATATCATTGACAACCAGAAGTACTCAGTTGCAGACATTGAGCGAATA
AATCATGAAAGAAATGAATTGCAGCAGACTATTAATAAATTAACCAAGGACCTGGAAGCTGAACAACAGA
AGTTGTGGAATGAGGAGTTAAAATATGCCAGAGGCAAAGAAGCGATTGAAACACAATTAGCAGAGTATCA
CAAATTGGCTAGAAAATTAAAACTTATTCCTAAAGGTGCTGAGAATTCCAAAGGTTATGACTTTGAAATT
AAGTTTAATCCCGAGGCTGGTGCCAACTGCCTTGTCAAATACAGGGCTCAAGTTTATGTACCTCTTAAGG
AACTCCTGAATGAAACTGAAGAAGAAATTAATAAAGCCCTAAATAAAAAAATGGGTTTGGAGGATACTTT
AGAACAATTGAATGCAATGATAACAGAAAGCAAGAGAAGTGTGAGAACTCTGAAAGAAGAAGTTCAAAAA
TTGGATGATCTTTACCAACAAAAAATTAAGGAAGCAGAGGAAGAGGATGAAAAATGTGCCAGTGAGCTTG
AGTCCTTGGAGAAACACAAGCACCTGCTAGAAAGTACTGTTAACCAGGGGCTCAGTGAAGCTATGAATGA
ATTAGATGCTGTTCAGCGGGAATACCAACTAGTTGTGCAAACCACGACTGAAGAAAGACGAAAAGTGGGA
AATAACTTGCAACGTCTGTTAGAGATGGTTGCTACACATGTTGGGTCTGTAGAGAAACATCTTGAGGAGC
AGATTGCTAAAGTTGATAGAGAATATGAAGAATGCATGTCAGAAGATCTCTCGGAAAATATTAAAGAGAT
TAGAGATAAGTATGAGAAGAAAGCTACTCTAATTAAGTCTTCTGAAGAATGACTCGACGGTACCGCGGGC
CCGTTTAAACCCGCTGATCAGCCTCGACTGTGCCTTCTAGTTGCCAGCCATCTGTTGTTTGCCCCTCCCC
CGTGCCTTCCTTGACCCTGGAAGGTGCCACTCCCACTGTCCTTTCCTAATAAAATGAGGAAATTGCATCG
CATTGTCTGAGTAGGTGTCATTCTATTCTGGGGGGTGGGGTGGGGCAGGACAGCAAGGGGGAGGATTGGG
AAGACAATAGCAGGCATGCTGGGGATGCGGTGGGCTCTATGGCTTCTGAGGCGGAAAGAACCAGCTGGGG
CTCTAGGGGGTATCCCC
[124 nt withheld, positions 4008-4131]
C
[91 nt withheld, positions 4133-4223]
AGGGTGATGGTTCACGTACCTAGAAGTTCCTATTCCGAAGTTCCTATTCTCTAGAAAGTATAGGAACTTC
CTTGGCCAAAAAGCCTGAACTCACCGCGACGTCTGTCGAGAAGTTTCTGATCGAAAAGTTCGACAGCGTC
TCCGACCTGATGCAGCTCTCGGAGGGCGAAGAATCTCGTGCTTTCAGCTTCGATGTAGGAGGGCGTGGAT
ATGTCCTGCGGGTAAATAGCTGCGCCGATGGTTTCTACAAAGATCGTTATGTTTATCGGCACTTTGCATC
GGCCGCGCTCCCGATTCCGGAAGTGCTTGACATTGGGGAATTCAGCGAGAGCCTGACCTATTGCATCTCC
CGCCGTGCACAGGGTGTCACGTTGCAAGACCTGCCTGAAACCGAACTGCCCGCTGTTCTGCAGCCGGTCG
CGGAGGCCATGGATGCGATCGCTGCGGCCGATCTTAGCCAGACGAGCGGGTTCGGCCCATTCGGACCGCA
AGGAATCGGTCAATACACTACATGGCGTGATTTCATATGCGCGATTGCTGATCCCCATGTGTATCACTGG
CAAACTGTGATGGACGACACCGTCAGTGCGTCCGTCGCGCAGGCTCTCGATGAGCTGATGCTTTGGGCCG
AGGACTGCCCCGAAGTCCGGCACCTCGTGCACGCGGATTTCGGCTCCAACAATGTCCTGACGGACAATGG
CCGCATAACAGCGGTCATTGACTGGAGCGAGGCGATGTTCGGGGATTCCCAATACGAGGTCGCCAACATC
TTCTTCTGGAGGCCGTGGTTGGCTTGTATGGAGCAGCAGACGCGCTACTTCGAGCGGAGGCATCCGGAGC
TTGCAGGATCGCCGCGGCTCCGGGCGTATATGCTCCGCATTGGTCTTGACCAACTCTATCAGAGCTTGGT
TGACGGCAATTTCGATGATGCAGCTTGGGCGCAGGGTCGATGCGACGCAATCGTCCGATCCGGAGCCGGG
ACTGTCGGGCGTACACAAATCGCCCGCAGAAGCGCGGCCGTCTGGACCGATGGCTGTGTAGAAGTACTCG
CCGATAGTGGAAACCGACGCCCCAGCACTCGTCCGAGGGCAAAGGAATAGCACGTACTACGAGATTTCGA
TTCCACCGCCGCCTTCTATGAAAGGTTGGGCTTCGGAATCGTTTTCCGGGACGCCGGCTGGATGATCCTC
CAGCGCGGGGATCTCATGCTGGAGTTCTTCGCCCACCCCAACTTGTTTATTGCAGCTTATAATGGTTACA
AATAAAGCAATAGCATCACAAATTTCACAAATAAAGCATTTTTTTCACTGCATTCTAGTTGTGGTTTGTC
CAAACTCATCAATGTATCTTATCATGTCTGTATACCGTCGACCTCTAGCTAGAGCTTGGCGTAATCATGG
TCATAGCTGTTTCCTGTGTGAAATTGTTATCCGCTCACAATTCCACACAACATACGAGCCGGAAGCATAA
AGTGTAAAGCCTGGGGTGCCTAATGAGTGAGCTAACTCACATTAATTGCGTTGCGCTCACTGCCCGCTTT
CCAGTCGGGAAACCTGTCGTGCCAGCTGCATTAATGAATCGGCCAACGCGCGGGGAGAGGCGGTTTGCGT
ATTGGGCGCTCTTCCGCTTCCTCGCTCACTGACTCGCTGCGCTCGGTCGTTCGGCTGCGGCGAGCGGTAT
CAGCTCACTCAAAGGCGGTAATACGGTTATCCACAGAATCAGGGGATAACGCAGGAAAGAACATGTGAGC
AAAAGGCCAGCAAAAGGCCAGGAACCGTAAAAAGGCCGCGTTGCTGGCGTTTTTCCATAGGCTCCGCCCC
CCTGACGAGCATCACAAAAATCGACGCTCAAGTCAGAGGTGGCGAAACCCGACAGGACTATAAAGATACC
AGGCGTTTCCCCCTGGAAGCTCCCTCGTGCGCTCTCCTGTTCCGACCCTGCCGCTTACCGGATACCTGTC
CGCCTTTCTCCCTTCGGGAAGCGTGGCGCTTTCTCATAGCTCACGCTGTAGGTATCTCAGTTCGGTGTAG
GTCGTTCGCTCCAAGCTGGGCTGTGTGCACGAACCCCCCGTTCAGCCCGACCGCTGCGCCTTATCCGGTA
ACTATCGTCTTGAGTCCAACCCGGTAAGACACGACTTATCGCCACTGGCAGCAGCCACTGGTAACAGGAT
TAGCAGAGCGAGGTATGTAGGCGGTGCTACAGAGTTCTTGAAGTGGTGGCCTAACTACGGCTACACTAGA
AGAACAGTATTTGGTATCTGCGCTCTGCTGAAGCCAGTTACCTTCGGAAAAAGAGTTGGTAGCTCTTGAT
CCGGCAAACAAACCACCGCTGGTAGCGGTGGTTTTTTTGTTTGCAAGCAGCAGATTACGCGCAGAAAAAA
AGGATCTCAAGAAGATCCTTTGATCTTTTCTACGGGGTCTGACGCTCAGTGGAACGAAAACTCACGTTAA
GGGATTTTGGTCATGAGATTATCAAAAAGGATCTTCACCTAGATCCTTTTAAATTAAAAATGAAGTTTTA
AATCAATCTAAAGTATATATGAGTAAACTTGGTCTGACAGTTACCAATGCTTAATCAGTGAGGCACCTAT
CTCAGCGATCTGTCTATTTCGTTCATCCATAGTTGCCTGACTCCCCGTCGTGTAGATAACTACGATACGG
GAGGGCTTACCATCTGGCCCCAGTGCTGCAATGATACCGCGAGACCCACGCTCACCGGCTCCAGATTTAT
CAGCAATAAACCAGCCAGCCGGAAGGGCCGAGCGCAGAAGTGGTCCTGCAACTTTATCCGCCTCCATCCA
GTCTATTAATTGTTGCCGGGAAGCTAGAGTAAGTAGTTCGCCAGTTAATAGTTTGCGCAACGTTGTTGCC
ATTGCTACAGGCATCGTGGTGTCACGCTCGTCGTTTGGTATGGCTTCATTCAGCTCCGGTTCCCAACGAT
CAAGGCGAGTTACATGATCCCCCATGTTGTGCAAAAAAGCGGTTAGCTCCTTCGGTCCTCCGATCGTTGT
CAGAAGTAAGTTGGCCGCAGTGTTATCACTCATGGTTATGGCAGCACTGCATAATTCTCTTACTGTCATG
CCATCCGTAAGATGCTTTTCTGTGACTGGTGAGTACTCAACCAAGTCATTCTGAGAATAGTGTATGCGGC
GACCGAGTTGCTCTTGCCCGGCGTCAATACGGGATAATACCGCGCCACATAGCAGAACTTTAAAAGTGCT
CATCATTGGAAAACGTTCTTCGGGGCGAAAACTCTCAAGGATCTTACCGCTGTTGAGATCCAGTTCGATG
TAACCCACTCGTGCACCCAACTGATCTTCAGCATCTTTTACTTTCACCAGCGTTTCTGGGTGAGCAAAAA
CAGGAAGGCAAAATGCCGCAAAAAAGGGAATAAGGGCGACACGGAAATGTTGAATACTCATACTCTTCCT
TTTTCAATATTATTGAAGCATTTATCAGGGTTATTGTCTCATGAGCGGATACATATTTGAATGTATTTAG
AAAAATAAACAAATAGGGGTTCCGCGCACATTTCCCCGAAAAGTGCCACCTGACGTCGACGGATCGGGAG
ATCTCCCGATCCCCTATGGTGCACTCTCAGTACAA
